>Addgene plasmid #155458 | CLK1 | addgene full sequence | sequence record 376057 | Addgene NGS Result
GGCTCCGGTGCCCGTCAGTGGGCAGAGCGCACATCGCCCACAGTCCCCGAGAAGTTGGGGGGAGGGGTCG
GCAATTGAACCGGTGCCTAGAGAAGGTGGCGCGGGGTAAACTGGGAAAGTGATGTCGTGTACTGGCTCCG
CCTTTTTCCCGAGGGTGGGGGAGAACCGTATATAAGTGCAGTAGTCGCCGTGAACGTTCTTTTTCGCAAC
GGGTTTGCCGCCAGAACACAGGTAAGTGCCGTGTGTGGTTCCCGCGGGCCTGGCCTCTTTACGGGTTATG
GCCCTTGCGTGCCTTGAATTACTTCCACCTGGCTGCAGTACGTGATTCTTGATCCCGAGCTTCGGGTTGG
AAGTGGGTGGGAGAGTTCGAGGCCTTGCGCTTAAGGAGCCCCTTCGCCTCGTGCTTGAGTTGAGGCCTGG
CCTGGGCGCTGGGGCCGCCGCGTGCGAATCTGGTGGCACCTTCGCGCCTGTCTCGCTGCTTTCGATAAGT
CTCTAGCCATTTAAAATTTTTGATGACCTGCTGCGACGCTTTTTTTCTGGCAAGATAGTCTTGTAAATGC
GGGCCAAGATCTGCACACTGGTATTTCGGTTTTTGGGGCCGCGGGCGGCGACGGGGCCCGTGCGTCCCAG
CGCACATGTTCGGCGAGGCGGGGCCTGCGAGCGCGGCCACCGAGAATCGGACGGGGGTAGTCTCAAGCTG
GCCGGCCTGCTCTGGTGCCTGGCCTCGCGCCGCCGTGTATCGCCCCGCCCTGGGCGGCAAGGCTGGCCCG
GTCGGCACCAGTTGCGTGAGCGGAAAGATGGCCGCTTCCCGGCCCTGCTGCAGGGAGCTCAAAATGGAGG
ACGCGGCGCTCGGGAGAGCGGGCGGGTGAGTCACCCACACAAAGGAAAAGGGCCTTTCCGTCCTCAGCCG
TCGCTTCATGTGACTCCACGGAGTACCGGGCGCCGTCCAGGCACCTCGATTAGTTCTCGAGCTTTTGGAG
TACGTCGTCTTTAGGTTGGGGGGAGGGGTTTTATGCGATGGAGTTTCCCCACACTGAGTGGGTGGAGACT
GAAGTTAGGCCAGCTTGGCACTTGATGTAATTCTCCTTGGAATTTGCCCTTTTTGAGTTTGGATCTTGGT
TCATTCTCAAGCCTCAGACAGTGGTTCAAAGTTTTTTTCTTCCATTTCAGGTGTCGTGAGGAATTAGCTT
GGTACTAATACGACTCACTATAGGGAGACCCAAGCTGGCTAGGTAAGCTTGGTACCGAGCTCGGATCCAC
TAGTCCAGTGTGGTGGAATTCTGCAGATATCAACAAGTTTGTACAAAAAAGTTGGCATGAGACACTCAAA
GAGAACTTACTGTCCTGATTGGGATGACAAGGATTGGGATTATGGAAAATGGAGGAGCAGCAGCAGTCAT
AAAAGAAGGAAGAGATCACATAGCAGTGCCCAGGAGAACAAGCGCTGCAAATACAATCACTCTAAAATGT
GTGATAGCCATTATTTGGAAAGCAGGTCTATAAATGAGAAAGATTATCATAGTCGACGCTACATTGATGA
GTACAGAAATGACTACACTCAAGGATGTGAACCTGGACATCGCCAAAGAGACCATGAAAGCCGGTATCAG
AACCATAGTAGCAAGTCTTCTGGTAGAAGTGGAAGAAGTAGTTATAAAAGCAAACACAGGATTCACCACA
GTACTTCACATCGTCGTTCACATGGGAAGAGTCACCGAAGGAAAAGAACCAGGAGTGTAGAGGATGATGA
GGAGGGTCACCTGATCTGTCAGAGTGGAGACGTACTAAGTGCAAGATATGAAATTGTTGATACTTTAGGT
GAAGGAGCTTTTGGAAAAGTTGTGGAGTGCATCGATCATAAAGCGGGAGGTAGACATGTAGCAGTAAAAA
TAGTTAAAAATGTGGATAGATACTGTGAAGCTGCTCGCTCAGAAATACAAGTTCTGGAACATCTGAATAC
AACAGACCCCAACAGTACTTTCCGCTGTGTCCAGATGTTGGAATGGTTTGAGCATCATGGTCACATTTGC
ATTGTTTTTGAACTATTGGGACTTAGTACTTACGACTTCATTAAAGAAAATGGTTTTCTACCATTTCGAC
TGGATCATATCAGAAAGATGGCATATCAGATATGCAAGTCTGTGAATTTTTTGCACAGTAATAAGTTGAC
TCACACAGACTTAAAGCCTGAAAACATCTTATTTGTGCAGTCTGACTACACAGAGGCGTATAATCCCAAA
ATAAAACGTGATGAACGCACCTTAATAAATCCAGATATTAAAGTTGTAGACTTTGGTAGTGCAACATATG
ATGACGAACATCACAGTACATTGGTATCTACAAGACATTATAGAGCACCTGAAGTTATTTTAGCCCTAGG
GTGGTCCCAACCATGTGATGTCTGGAGCATAGGATGCATTCTTATTGAATACTATCTTGGGTTTACCGTA
TTTCCAACACACGATAGTAAGGAGCATTTAGCAATGATGGAAAGGATTCTTGGACCTCTACCAAAACATA
TGATACAGAAAACCAGGAAACGTAAATATTTTCACCACGATCGATTAGACTGGGATGAACACAGTTCTGC
CGGCAGATATGTTTCAAGACGCTGTAAACCTCTGAAGGAATTTATGCTTTCTCAAGATGTTGAACATGAG
CGTCTCTTTGACCTCATTCAGAAAATGTTGGAGTATGATCCAGCCAAAAGAATTACTCTCAGAGAAGCCT
TAAAGCATCCTTTCTTTGACCTTCTGAAGAAAAGTATATACCCAACTTTCTTGTACAAAGTGGTTGATAT
CCAGCACAGTGGCGGCCGCTCGAGTCTAGAGGGCCCGCGGTTCGAAACCAGCGGAGGCGGCGGAAGCGGG
GGAGGAGGCAGCGGCGGAGGCGGCAGCGGGGGCGGCGGAAGCGCTACCGGTAAGCCTATCCCTAACCCTC
TCCTCGGTCTCGATTCTACGCGTACCGGTATGGCTTCTAACTTTACTCAGTTCGTTCTCGTCGACAATGG
CGGAACTGGCGACGTGACTGTCGCCCCAAGCAACTTCGCTAACGGGGTCGCTGAATGGATCAGCTCTAAC
TCGCGATCACAGGCTTACAAAGTAACCTGTAGCGTTCGTCAGAGCTCTGCGCAGAATCGCAAATACACCA
TCAAAGTCGAGGTGCCTAAAGTGGCAACCCAGACTGTTGGTGGTGAAGAGCTTCCTGTAGCCGGATGGAG
ATCTTACTTAAATATGGAACTAACCATTCCAATTTTCGCCACGAATTCCGACTGCGAGCTTATTGTTAAG
GCAATGCAAGGTCTCCTAAAAGATGGAAACCCGATTCCCTCGGCCATCGCGGCCAACTCCGGCATCTACG
GAGGTGGAGGTGGATCTCGTACGGGTTAGTAATGAGTTTAAACCCGCTGATCAGCCTCGACTGTGCCTTC
TAGTTGCCAGCCATCTGTTGTTTGCCCCTCCCCCGTGCCTTCCTTGACCCTGGAAGGTGCCACTCCCACT
GTCCTTTCCTAATAAAATGAGGAAATTGCATCGCATTGTCTGAGTAGGTGTCATTCTATTCTGGGGGGTG
GGGTGGGGCAGGACAGCAAGGGGGAGGATTGGGAAGACAATAGCAGGCATGCTGGGGATGCGGTGGGCTC
TATGGCTTCTGAGGCGGAAAGAACCAGCTGGGGCTCTAGGGGGTATCCCC
[124 nt withheld, positions 3691-3814]
C
[91 nt withheld, positions 3816-3906]
AGGGTGATGGTTCACGTACCTAGAAGTTCCTATTCCGAAGTTCCTATTCTCTAGAAAGTATAGGAACTTC
CTTGGCCAAAAAGCCTGAACTCACCGCGACGTCTGTCGAGAAGTTTCTGATCGAAAAGTTCGACAGCGTC
TCCGACCTGATGCAGCTCTCGGAGGGCGAAGAATCTCGTGCTTTCAGCTTCGATGTAGGAGGGCGTGGAT
ATGTCCTGCGGGTAAATAGCTGCGCCGATGGTTTCTACAAAGATCGTTATGTTTATCGGCACTTTGCATC
GGCCGCGCTCCCGATTCCGGAAGTGCTTGACATTGGGGAATTCAGCGAGAGCCTGACCTATTGCATCTCC
CGCCGTGCACAGGGTGTCACGTTGCAAGACCTGCCTGAAACCGAACTGCCCGCTGTTCTGCAGCCGGTCG
CGGAGGCCATGGATGCGATCGCTGCGGCCGATCTTAGCCAGACGAGCGGGTTCGGCCCATTCGGACCGCA
AGGAATCGGTCAATACACTACATGGCGTGATTTCATATGCGCGATTGCTGATCCCCATGTGTATCACTGG
CAAACTGTGATGGACGACACCGTCAGTGCGTCCGTCGCGCAGGCTCTCGATGAGCTGATGCTTTGGGCCG
AGGACTGCCCCGAAGTCCGGCACCTCGTGCACGCGGATTTCGGCTCCAACAATGTCCTGACGGACAATGG
CCGCATAACAGCGGTCATTGACTGGAGCGAGGCGATGTTCGGGGATTCCCAATACGAGGTCGCCAACATC
TTCTTCTGGAGGCCGTGGTTGGCTTGTATGGAGCAGCAGACGCGCTACTTCGAGCGGAGGCATCCGGAGC
TTGCAGGATCGCCGCGGCTCCGGGCGTATATGCTCCGCATTGGTCTTGACCAACTCTATCAGAGCTTGGT
TGACGGCAATTTCGATGATGCAGCTTGGGCGCAGGGTCGATGCGACGCAATCGTCCGATCCGGAGCCGGG
ACTGTCGGGCGTACACAAATCGCCCGCAGAAGCGCGGCCGTCTGGACCGATGGCTGTGTAGAAGTACTCG
CCGATAGTGGAAACCGACGCCCCAGCACTCGTCCGAGGGCAAAGGAATAGCACGTACTACGAGATTTCGA
TTCCACCGCCGCCTTCTATGAAAGGTTGGGCTTCGGAATCGTTTTCCGGGACGCCGGCTGGATGATCCTC
CAGCGCGGGGATCTCATGCTGGAGTTCTTCGCCCACCCCAACTTGTTTATTGCAGCTTATAATGGTTACA
AATAAAGCAATAGCATCACAAATTTCACAAATAAAGCATTTTTTTCACTGCATTCTAGTTGTGGTTTGTC
CAAACTCATCAATGTATCTTATCATGTCTGTATACCGTCGACCTCTAGCTAGAGCTTGGCGTAATCATGG
TCATAGCTGTTTCCTGTGTGAAATTGTTATCCGCTCACAATTCCACACAACATACGAGCCGGAAGCATAA
AGTGTAAAGCCTGGGGTGCCTAATGAGTGAGCTAACTCACATTAATTGCGTTGCGCTCACTGCCCGCTTT
CCAGTCGGGAAACCTGTCGTGCCAGCTGCATTAATGAATCGGCCAACGCGCGGGGAGAGGCGGTTTGCGT
ATTGGGCGCTCTTCCGCTTCCTCGCTCACTGACTCGCTGCGCTCGGTCGTTCGGCTGCGGCGAGCGGTAT
CAGCTCACTCAAAGGCGGTAATACGGTTATCCACAGAATCAGGGGATAACGCAGGAAAGAACATGTGAGC
AAAAGGCCAGCAAAAGGCCAGGAACCGTAAAAAGGCCGCGTTGCTGGCGTTTTTCCATAGGCTCCGCCCC
CCTGACGAGCATCACAAAAATCGACGCTCAAGTCAGAGGTGGCGAAACCCGACAGGACTATAAAGATACC
AGGCGTTTCCCCCTGGAAGCTCCCTCGTGCGCTCTCCTGTTCCGACCCTGCCGCTTACCGGATACCTGTC
CGCCTTTCTCCCTTCGGGAAGCGTGGCGCTTTCTCATAGCTCACGCTGTAGGTATCTCAGTTCGGTGTAG
GTCGTTCGCTCCAAGCTGGGCTGTGTGCACGAACCCCCCGTTCAGCCCGACCGCTGCGCCTTATCCGGTA
ACTATCGTCTTGAGTCCAACCCGGTAAGACACGACTTATCGCCACTGGCAGCAGCCACTGGTAACAGGAT
TAGCAGAGCGAGGTATGTAGGCGGTGCTACAGAGTTCTTGAAGTGGTGGCCTAACTACGGCTACACTAGA
AGAACAGTATTTGGTATCTGCGCTCTGCTGAAGCCAGTTACCTTCGGAAAAAGAGTTGGTAGCTCTTGAT
CCGGCAAACAAACCACCGCTGGTAGCGGTGGTTTTTTTGTTTGCAAGCAGCAGATTACGCGCAGAAAAAA
AGGATCTCAAGAAGATCCTTTGATCTTTTCTACGGGGTCTGACGCTCAGTGGAACGAAAACTCACGTTAA
GGGATTTTGGTCATGAGATTATCAAAAAGGATCTTCACCTAGATCCTTTTAAATTAAAAATGAAGTTTTA
AATCAATCTAAAGTATATATGAGTAAACTTGGTCTGACAGTTACCAATGCTTAATCAGTGAGGCACCTAT
CTCAGCGATCTGTCTATTTCGTTCATCCATAGTTGCCTGACTCCCCGTCGTGTAGATAACTACGATACGG
GAGGGCTTACCATCTGGCCCCAGTGCTGCAATGATACCGCGAGACCCACGCTCACCGGCTCCAGATTTAT
CAGCAATAAACCAGCCAGCCGGAAGGGCCGAGCGCAGAAGTGGTCCTGCAACTTTATCCGCCTCCATCCA
GTCTATTAATTGTTGCCGGGAAGCTAGAGTAAGTAGTTCGCCAGTTAATAGTTTGCGCAACGTTGTTGCC
ATTGCTACAGGCATCGTGGTGTCACGCTCGTCGTTTGGTATGGCTTCATTCAGCTCCGGTTCCCAACGAT
CAAGGCGAGTTACATGATCCCCCATGTTGTGCAAAAAAGCGGTTAGCTCCTTCGGTCCTCCGATCGTTGT
CAGAAGTAAGTTGGCCGCAGTGTTATCACTCATGGTTATGGCAGCACTGCATAATTCTCTTACTGTCATG
CCATCCGTAAGATGCTTTTCTGTGACTGGTGAGTACTCAACCAAGTCATTCTGAGAATAGTGTATGCGGC
GACCGAGTTGCTCTTGCCCGGCGTCAATACGGGATAATACCGCGCCACATAGCAGAACTTTAAAAGTGCT
CATCATTGGAAAACGTTCTTCGGGGCGAAAACTCTCAAGGATCTTACCGCTGTTGAGATCCAGTTCGATG
TAACCCACTCGTGCACCCAACTGATCTTCAGCATCTTTTACTTTCACCAGCGTTTCTGGGTGAGCAAAAA
CAGGAAGGCAAAATGCCGCAAAAAAGGGAATAAGGGCGACACGGAAATGTTGAATACTCATACTCTTCCT
TTTTCAATATTATTGAAGCATTTATCAGGGTTATTGTCTCATGAGCGGATACATATTTGAATGTATTTAG
AAAAATAAACAAATAGGGGTTCCGCGCACATTTCCCCGAAAAGTGCCACCTGACGTCGACGGATCGGGAG
ATCTCCCGATCCCCTATGGTGCACTCTCAGTACAATCTGCTCTGATGCCGCATAGTTAAGCCAGTATCTG
CTCCCTGCTTGTGTGTTGGAGGTCGCTGAGTAGTGCGCGAGCAAAATTTAAGCTACAACAAGGCAAGGCT
TGACCGACAATTGCATGAAGAATCTGCTTAGGGTTAGGCGTTTTGCGCTGCTTCGCGATGTACGGGCCAG
ATATACGCGTTGACATTGATTATTGACTAGGCTTTTGCAAAAAGCTTTGCAAAGATGGATAAAGTTTTAA
ACAGAGAGGAATCTTTGCAGCTAATGGACCTTCTAGGTCTTGAAAGGAGTGGGAATT
Features (pLannotate 1.2.2; 24 found; start..end, strand, type, name):
      1..1179    +  promoter       EF-1α promoter: strong constitutive promoter for human elongation factor EF-1α
   1196..1214    +  promoter       T7 promoter: promoter for bacteriophage T7 RNA polymerase
   1294..1311    +  protein_bind   attB1 (fragment): mutant version of attB; core recombination site for the Gateway® BP reaction BP Clonase™
   1317..2768    +  CDS            CLK1: CLK1_HUMAN - Also known as CLK. Experimental evidence at protein level: Swiss-Prot protein existence level 1. Dual specificity kinase acting on both serine/threonine and tyrosine-containing substrates. Phosphorylates serine- and arginine- rich (SR) proteins of the spliceosomal complex and may be a constituent of a network of regulatory mechanisms that enable SR proteins to control RNA splicing. Phosphorylates: SRSF1, SRSF3 and PTPN1. Regulates the alternative splicing of tissue factor (F3) pre-mRNA in endothelial cells and adenovirus E1A pre-mRNA. From Homo sapiens (Human).
   2770..2794    -  protein_bind   attB2: mutant version of attB; recombination site for the Gateway® BP reaction BP Clonase™
   2919..2960    +  CDS            V5 tag: epitope tag from simian virus 5
   2973..3359    +  CDS            MS2: bacteriophage MS2 coat protein binds to a specific stem-loop structure in the viral RNA (Peabody, 1993)
   3421..3645    +  polyA_signal   bGH poly(A) signal: bovine growth hormone polyadenylation signal
   3649..3670    +  promoter       SV40 promoter (fragment): SV40 enhancer and early promoter
   3691..3924    +  rep_origin     f1 ori (fragment) (sequence partly withheld): f1 bacteriophage origin of replication; arrow indicates direction of (+) strand synthesis
   3929..3976    +  protein_bind   FRT: FLP-mediated recombination occurs in the 8-bp core sequence TCTAGAAA (Turan and Bode, 2011). FLP recombinase from the Saccharomyces cerevisiae 2μ plasmid
   3984..5006    +  CDS            HygR: aminoglycoside phosphotransferase from E. coli; aph(4)-Ia; confers resistance to hygromycin
   5016..5141    +  CDS            ble (fragment): BLE_KLEPN - Experimental evidence at protein level: Swiss-Prot protein existence level 1. Binding protein with a strong affinity to the bleomycin family of antibiotics. Binds to CL990; an antimitotic-antibiotic compound. From Klebsiella pneumoniae.
   5136..5257    +  polyA_signal   SV40 poly(A) signal: SV40 polyadenylation signal
   5330..5346    -  protein_bind   lac operator: The lac repressor binds to the lac operator to inhibit transcription in E. coli. This inhibition can be relieved by adding lactose or isopropyl-β-D-thiogalactopyranoside (IPTG). lac repressor encoded by lacI
   5354..5384    -  promoter       lac promoter: promoter for the E. coli lac operon
   5399..5420    -  protein_bind   CAP binding site: CAP binding activates transcription in the presence of cAMP. E. coli catabolite activator protein
   5433..5525    -  CDS            lacI (fragment): lac repressor; lacI; The lac repressor binds to the lac operator to inhibit transcription in E. coli. This inhibition can be relieved by adding lactose or isopropyl-β-D-thiogalactopyranoside (IPTG).
   5708..6296    -  rep_origin     ori: high-copy-number ColE1/pMB1/pBR322/pUC origin of replication
   6467..7327    -  CDS            AmpR: β-lactamase; bla; confers resistance to ampicillin, carbenicillin, and related antibiotics
   7328..7432    -  promoter       AmpR promoter: bla
   7491..7543    -  misc_feature   bom (fragment): basis of mobility region from pBR322
   7698..7716    +  enhancer       CMV enhancer (fragment): human cytomegalovirus immediate early enhancer
   7741..7807    +  CDS            small t antigen (fragment): SV40 (simian virus 40) small t antigen
