[The description below was written by a language model from this plasmid's Addgene catalogue record and pLannotate feature annotations shown in this document.]
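Description:
CLK1 is a mammalian expression plasmid built by Gateway recombination of the human CLK1 open reading frame (about 1.45 kb, no mutations recorded) into the destination vector E2.pEF5-DEST-FL-V5-MCP. In bacteria it is maintained at high copy through a ColE1/pUC-type origin and selected with ampicillin via the β-lactamase gene. The sequenced record is about 7.8 kb.

Expression is driven by the strong constitutive human EF-1α promoter, with a T7 promoter just downstream that also serves as a sequencing primer site. The CLK1 coding sequence sits between attB1 and attB2 sites left by the Gateway reaction and, according to the catalogue entry, is fused at its C terminus to a backbone-encoded V5 epitope tag followed by the bacteriophage MS2 coat protein (MCP). The transcript ends at a bovine growth hormone polyadenylation signal. MCP binds a specific MS2 RNA stem-loop, so the fusion can be recruited to a reporter mRNA carrying such hairpins, while V5 allows detection of the protein. CLK1 itself is a dual-specificity kinase that phosphorylates SR splicing proteins.

Downstream, an FRT site immediately precedes a hygromycin resistance gene with an SV40 polyadenylation signal. No full promoter is annotated for this marker, an arrangement consistent with FLP-mediated integration into a genomic FRT landing site, although the record does not state this use. Several other annotations are only short fragments (f1 ori, SV40 promoter, ble, lacI, CMV enhancer, small t antigen) and probably reflect backbone remnants. The stated purpose is use in an RNA-binding protein tethering screen, in which tethered candidates are tested for effects on mRNA stability and translation.
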