Addgene plasmid #155458: CLK1
Purpose: For use in RBP tethering screen
Depositing lab: Eugene Yeo. Depositing organization: University of California, San Diego (UCSD). Publication: Large-scale tethered function assays identify factors that regulate mRNA stability and translation. Luo EC, Nathanson JL, Tan FE, Schwartz JL, Schmok JC, Shankar A, Markmiller S, Yee BA, Sathe S, Pratt GA, Scaletta DB, Ha Y, Hill DE, Aigner S, Yeo GW. Nat Struct Mol Biol. 2020 Oct;27(10):989-1000. doi: 10.1038/s41594-020-0477-6. Epub 2020 Aug 17. PubMed 32807991.
Backbone
  Vector backbone: E2.pEF5-DEST-FL-V5-MCP
  Backbone size w/o insert (bp): 7357
  Vector type: Mammalian Expression
Growth in bacteria
  Bacterial resistance: Ampicillin, 100 μg/mL
  Growth temperature: 37°C
  Growth strain: DH5alpha
  Copy number: High Copy
Gene/Insert
  Gene/Insert name: CLK1 (alt name: Accession: BC031549.1)
  Species: H. sapiens (human)
  Insert size (bp): 1455
  Mutation: none
  Entrez Gene: CLK1 (a.k.a. CLK, CLK/STY, STY)
  Promoter: EF-1a
  Tag / fusion protein: V5-MCP (C terminal on backbone)
  Cloning method: Gateway Cloning
  Sequencing primers: 5′ TAATACGACTCACTATAGGG; 3′ gctcgagtctagagggc
Resource information
  A portion of this plasmid was derived from a plasmid made by: DNASU Plasmid Repository Center for Personalized Diagnostics Biodesign Institute
Terms and licenses: Academic/Nonprofit Terms; Industry Terms: Not Available to Industry
How to cite: CLK1 was a gift from Eugene Yeo (Addgene plasmid # 155458 ; http://n2t.net/addgene:155458 ; RRID:Addgene_155458)
