>Addgene plasmid #155458 | CLK1 | depositor partial sequence | sequence record 300862 | Insert Sequence
ATGAGACACTCAAAGAGAACTTACTGTCCTGATTGGGATGACAAGGATTGGGATTATGGAAAATGGAGGA
GCAGCAGCAGTCATAAAAGAAGGAAGAGATCACATAGCAGTGCCCAGGAGAACAAGCGCTGCAAATACAA
TCACTCTAAAATGTGTGATAGCCATTATTTGGAAAGCAGGTCTATAAATGAGAAAGATTATCATAGTCGA
CGCTACATTGATGAGTACAGAAATGACTACACTCAAGGATGTGAACCTGGACATCGCCAAAGAGACCATG
AAAGCCGGTATCAGAACCATAGTAGCAAGTCTTCTGGTAGAAGTGGAAGAAGTAGTTATAAAAGCAAACA
CAGGATTCACCACAGTACTTCACATCGTCGTTCACATGGGAAGAGTCACCGAAGGAAAAGAACCAGGAGT
GTAGAGGATGATGAGGAGGGTCACCTGATCTGTCAGAGTGGAGACGTACTAAGTGCAAGATATGAAATTG
TTGATACTTTAGGTGAAGGAGCTTTTGGAAAAGTTGTGGAGTGCATCGATCATAAAGCGGGAGGTAGACA
TGTAGCAGTAAAAATAGTTAAAAATGTGGATAGATACTGTGAAGCTGCTCGCTCAGAAATACAAGTTCTG
GAACATCTGAATACAACAGACCCCAACAGTACTTTCCGCTGTGTCCAGATGTTGGAATGGTTTGAGCATC
ATGGTCACATTTGCATTGTTTTTGAACTATTGGGACTTAGTACTTACGACTTCATTAAAGAAAATGGTTT
TCTACCATTTCGACTGGATCATATCAGAAAGATGGCATATCAGATATGCAAGTCTGTGAATTTTTTGCAC
AGTAATAAGTTGACTCACACAGACTTAAAGCCTGAAAACATCTTATTTGTGCAGTCTGACTACACAGAGG
CGTATAATCCCAAAATAAAACGTGATGAACGCACCTTAATAAATCCAGATATTAAAGTTGTAGACTTTGG
TAGTGCAACATATGATGACGAACATCACAGTACATTGGTATCTACAAGACATTATAGAGCACCTGAAGTT
ATTTTAGCCCTAGGGTGGTCCCAACCATGTGATGTCTGGAGCATAGGATGCATTCTTATTGAATACTATC
TTGGGTTTACCGTATTTCCAACACACGATAGTAAGGAGCATTTAGCAATGATGGAAAGGATTCTTGGACC
TCTACCAAAACATATGATACAGAAAACCAGGAAACGTAAATATTTTCACCACGATCGATTAGACTGGGAT
GAACACAGTTCTGCCGGCAGATATGTTTCAAGACGCTGTAAACCTCTGAAGGAATTTATGCTTTCTCAAG
ATGTTGAACATGAGCGTCTCTTTGACCTCATTCAGAAAATGTTGGAGTATGATCCAGCCAAAAGAATTAC
TCTCAGAGAAGCCTTAAAGCATCCTTTCTTTGACCTTCTGAAGAAAAGTATATAG
